>Addgene plasmid #215789 | pNIC-NHSTIIT-GG | addgene full sequence | sequence record 426137 | Addgene NGS Result
AGAGGATCGAGATCTCGATCCCGCGAAATTAATACGACTCACTATAGGGGAATTGTGAGCGGATAACAAT
TCCCCTCTAGAAATAATTTTGTTTAACTTTAAGAAGGAGATATACATATGCACCATCATCATCATCATTC
TTCTGGTGCGAGCTGGAGTCACCCACAATTCGAGAAAGGTGGTGGCTCTGGTGGCGGTTCAGGCGGCTCC
GCCTGGTCCCATCCACAGTTTGAAAAGGGTTCTGGTGTAGATCTGGGTACCGAGAACCTGTACTTCCAAT
CCATGAGAGACCGCGGATAATTCGGGTCTCACTCGAGCACCCGTCGACAAGCTTGCGGCCGCACTCGAGC
ACCACCACCACCACCACTGAGATCCGGCTGCTAACAAAGCCCGAAAGGAAGCTGAGTTGGCTGCTGCCAC
CGCTGAGCAATAACTAGCATAACCCCTTGGGGCCTCTAAACGGGTCTTGAGGGGTTTTTTGCTGAAAGGA
GGAACTATATCCGGATTGGCGAATGGG
[124 nt withheld, positions 518-641]
C
[91 nt withheld, positions 643-733]
A
[49 nt withheld, positions 735-783]
CCTTTGACGTTGGAGTCCACGTTCTTT
[37 nt withheld, positions 811-847]
ACCCTATCTCGGTCTATTCTTTTGATTTATAAGGGATTTTGCCGATTTCGGCCTATTGGTTAAAAAATGA
GCTGATTTAACAAAAATTTAACGCGAATTTTAACAAAATATTAACGCTTACAATTTAGGTGGCACTTTTC
GGGGAAATGTGCGCGGAACCCCTATTTGTTTATTTTTCTAAATACATTCAAATATGTATCCGCTCATGAA
TTAATTCTTAGAAAAACTCATCGAGCATCAAATGAAACTGCAATTTATTCATATCAGGATTATCAATACC
ATATTTTTGAAAAAGCCGTTTCTGTAATGAAGGAGAAAACTCACCGAGGCAGTTCCATAGGATGGCAAGA
TCCTGGTATCGGTCTGCTATTCCGACTCGTCCAACATCAATACAACCTATTAATTTCCCCTCGTCAAAAA
TAAGGTTATCAAGTGAGAAATCACCATGAGTGACGACTGAATCCGGTGAGAATGGCAAAAGTTTATGCAT
TTCTTTCCAGACTTGTTCAACAGGCCAGCCATTACGCTCGTCATCAAAATCACTCGCATCAACCAAACCG
TTATTCATTCGTGATTGCGCCTGAGCGAGACGAAATACGCGATCGCTGTTAAAAGGACAATTACAAACAG
GAATCGAATGCAACCGGCGCAGGAACACTGCCAGCGCATCAACAATATTTTCACCTGAATCAGGATATTC
TTCTAATACCTGGAATGCTGTTTTCCCGGGGATCGCAGTGGTGAGTAACCATGCATCATCAGGAGTACGG
ATAAAATGCTTGATGGTCGGAAGAGGCATAAATTCCGTCAGCCAGTTTAGTCTGACCATCTCATCTGTAA
CATCATTGGCAACGCTACCTTTGCCATGTTTCAGAAACAACTCTGGCGCATCGGGCTTCCCATACAATCG
ATAGATTGTCGCACCTGATTGCCCGACATTATCGCGAGCCCATTTATACCCATATAAATCAGCATCCATG
TTGGAATTTAATCGCGGCCTAGAGCAAGACGTTTCCCGTTGAATATGGCTCATAACACCCCTTGTATTAC
TGTTTATGTAAGCAGACAGTTTTATTGTTCATGACCAAAATCCCTTAACGTGAGTTTTCGTTCCACTGAG
CGTCAGACCCCGTAGAAAAGATCAAAGGATCTTCTTGAGATCCTTTTTTTCTGCGCGTAATCTGCTGCTT
GCAAACAAAAAAACCACCGCTACCAGCGGTGGTTTGTTTGCCGGATCAAGAGCTACCAACTCTTTTTCCG
AAGGTAACTGGCTTCAGCAGAGCGCAGATACCAAATACTGTCCTTCTAGTGTAGCCGTAGTTAGGCCACC
ACTTCAAGAACTCTGTAGCACCGCCTACATACCTCGCTCTGCTAATCCTGTTACCAGTGGCTGCTGCCAG
TGGCGATAAGTCGTGTCTTACCGGGTTGGACTCAAGACGATAGTTACCGGATAAGGCGCAGCGGTCGGGC
TGAACGGGGGGTTCGTGCACACAGCCCAGCTTGGAGCGAACGACCTACACCGAACTGAGATACCTACAGC
GTGAGCTATGAGAAAGCGCCACGCTTCCCGAAGGGAGAAAGGCGGACAGGTATCCGGTAAGCGGCAGGGT
CGGAACAGGAGAGCGCACGAGGGAGCTTCCAGGGGGAAACGCCTGGTATCTTTATAGTCCTGTCGGGTTT
CGCCACCTCTGACTTGAGCGTCGATTTTTGTGATGCTCGTCAGGGGGGCGGAGCCTATGGAAAAACGCCA
GCAACGCGGCCTTTTTACGGTTCCTGGCCTTTTGCTGGCCTTTTGCTCACATGTTCTTTCCTGCGTTATC
CCCTGATTCTGTGGATAACCGTATTACCGCCTTTGAGTGAGCTGATACCGCTCGCCGCAGCCGAACGACC
GAGCGCAGCGAGTCAGTGAGCGAGGAAGCGGAAGAGCGCCTGATGCGGTATTTTCTCCTTACGCATCTGT
GCGGTATTTCACACCGCAATGGTGCACTCTCAGTACAATCTGCTCTGATGCCGCATAGTTAAGCCAGTAT
ACACTCCGCTATCGCTACGTGACTGGGTCATGGCTGCGCCCCGACACCCGCCAACACCCGCTGACGCGCC
CTGACGGGCTTGTCTGCTCCCGGCATCCGCTTACAGACAAGCTGTGACCGTCTCCGGGAGCTGCATGTGT
CAGAGGTTTTCACCGTCATCACCGAAACGCGCGAGGCAGCTGCGGTAAAGCTCATCAGCGTGGTCGTGAA
GCGATTCACAGATGTCTGCCTGTTCATCCGCGTCCAGCTCGTTGAGTTTCTCCAGAAGCGTTAATGTCTG
GCTTCTGATAAAGCGGGCCATGTTAAGGGCGGTTTTTTCCTGTTTGGTCACTGATGCCTCCGTGTAAGGG
GGATTTCTGTTCATGGGGGTAATGATACCGATGAAACGAGAGAGGATGCTCACGATACGGGTTACTGATG
ATGAACATGCCCGGTTACTGGAACGTTGTGAGGGTAAACAACTGGCGGTATGGATGCGGCGGGACCAGAG
AAAAATCACTCAGGGTCAATGCCAGCGCTTCGTTAATACAGATGTAGGTGTTCCACAGGGTAGCCAGCAG
CATCCTGCGATGCAGATCCGGAACATAATGGTGCAGGGCGCTGACTTCCGCGTTTCCAGACTTTACGAAA
CACGGAAACCGAAGACCATTCATGTTGTTGCTCAGGTCGCAGACGTTTTGCAGCAGCAGTCGCTTCACGT
TCGCTCGCGTATCGGTGATTCATTCTGCTAACCAGTAAGGCAACCCCGCCAGCCTAGCCGGGTCCTCAAC
GACAGGAGCACGATCATGCGCACCCGTGGGGCCGCCATGCCGGCGATAATGGCCTGCTTCTCGCCGAAAC
GTTTGGTGGCGGGACCAGTGACGAAGGCTTGAGCGAGGGCGTGCAAGATTCCGAATACCGCAAGCGACAG
GCCGATCATCGTCGCGCTCCAGCGAAAGTGGTCCTCGCCGAAAATGACCCAGAGCGCTGCCGGCACCTGT
CCTACGAGTTGCATGATAAAGAAGACAGTCATAAGTGCGGCGACGATAGTCATGCCCCGCGCCCACCGGA
AGGAGCTGACTGGGTTGAAGGCTCTCAAGGGCATCGGTCGAGATCCCGGTGCCTAATGAGTGAGCTAACT
TACATTAATTGCGTTGCGCTCACTGCCCGCTTTCCAGTCGGGAAACCTGTCGTGCCAGCTGCATTAATGA
ATCGGCCAACGCGCGGGGAGAGGCGGTTTGCGTATTGGGCGCCAGGGTGGTTTTTCTTTTCACCAGTGAG
ACGGGCAACAGCTGATTGCCCTTCACCGCCTGGCCCTGAGAGAGTTGCAGCAAGCGGTCCACGCTGGTTT
GCCCCAGCAGGCGAAAATCCTGTTTGATGGTGGTTAACGGCGGGATATAACATGAGCTGTCTTCGGTATC
GTCGTATCCCACTACCGAGATATCCGCACCAACGCGCAGCCCGGACTCGGTAATGGCGCGCATTGCGCCC
AGCGCCATCTGATCGTTGGCAACCAGCATCGCAGTGGGAACGATGCCCTCATTCAGCATTTGCATGGTTT
GTTGAAAACCGGACATGGCACTCCAGTCGCCTTCCCGTTCCGCTATCGGCTGAATTTGATTGCGAGTGAG
ATATTTATGCCAGCCAGCCAGACGCAGACGCGCCGAGACAGAACTTAATGGGCCCGCTAACAGCGCGATT
TGCTGGTGACCCAATGCGACCAGATGCTCCACGCCCAGTCGCGTACCGTCTTCATGGGAGAAAATAATAC
TGTTGATGGGTGTCTGGTCAGAGACATCAAGAAATAACGCCGGAACATTAGTGCAGGCAGCTTCCACAGC
AATGGCATCCTGGTCATCCAGCGGATAGTTAATGATCAGCCCACTGACGCGTTGCGCGAGAAGATTGTGC
ACCGCCGCTTTACAGGCTTCGACGCCGCTTCGTTCTACCATCGACACCACCACGCTGGCACCCAGTTGAT
CGGCGCGAGATTTAATCGCCGCGACAATTTGCGACGGCGCGTGCAGGGCCAGACTGGAGGTGGCAACGCC
AATCAGCAACGACTGTTTGCCCGCCAGTTGTTGTGCCACGCGGTTGGGAATGTAATTCAGCTCCGCCATC
GCCGCTTCCACTTTTTCCCGCGTTTTCGCAGAAACGTGGCTGGCCTGGTTCACCACGCGGGAAACGGTCT
GATAAGAGACACCGGCATACTCTGCGACATCGTATAACGTTACTGGTTTCACATTCACCACCCTGAATTG
ACTCTCTTCCGGGCGCTATCATGCCATACCGCGAAAGGTTTTGCGCCATTCGATGGTGTCCGGGATCTCG
ACGCTCTCCCTTATGCGACTCCTGCATTAGGAAGCAGCCCAGTAGTAGGTTGAGGCCGTTGAGCACCGCC
GCCGCAAGGAATGGTGCATGCAAGGAGATGGCGCCCAACAGTCCCCCGGCCACGGGGCCTGCCACCATAC
CCACGCCGAAACAAGCGCTCATGAGCCCGAAGTGGCGAGCCCGATCTTCCCCATCGGTGATGTCGGCGAT
ATAGGCGCCAGCAACCGCACCTGTGGCGCCGGTGATGCCGGCCACGATGCGTCCGGCGT
Features (pLannotate 1.2.2; 18 found; start..end, strand, type, name):
     30..48      +  promoter       T7 promoter: promoter for bacteriophage T7 RNA polymerase
     49..73      +  protein_bind   lac operator: The lac repressor binds to the lac operator to inhibit transcription in E. coli. This inhibition can be relieved by adding lactose or isopropyl-β-D-thiogalactopyranoside (IPTG). lac repressor encoded by lacI
     88..110     +  RBS            RBS: efficient ribosome binding site from bacteriophage T7 gene 10 (Olins and Rangwala, 1989)
    350..367     +  CDS            9xHis (fragment): 9xHis affinity tag
    377..426     +  CDS            SET1 (fragment): solubility-enhancement tag derived from T7 phage gene 10B
    434..481     +  terminator     T7 terminator: transcription terminator for bacteriophage T7 RNA polymerase
    518..946     +  rep_origin     f1 ori (sequence partly withheld): f1 bacteriophage origin of replication; arrow indicates direction of (+) strand synthesis
    999..1056    +  promoter       AmpR promoter (fragment): bla
   1065..1880    -  CDS            KanR: aminoglycoside phosphotransferase; aph(3')-Ia; confers resistance to kanamycin in bacteria or G418 (Geneticin®) in eukaryotes
   2002..2590    +  rep_origin     ori: high-copy-number ColE1/pMB1/pBR322/pUC origin of replication
   2776..2915    -  misc_feature   bom: basis of mobility region from pBR322
   3017..3208    -  CDS            rop: Rop protein, which maintains plasmids at low copy number; rop
   3225..3605    +  CDS            YPB1_ECOLX: Protein predicted: Swiss-Prot protein existence level 4. From Escherichia coli.
   3677..3968    -  CDS            TcR (fragment): tetracycline efflux protein; tet; confers resistance to tetracycline
   3983..4004    -  protein_bind   CAP binding site: CAP binding activates transcription in the presence of cAMP. E. coli catabolite activator protein
   4017..5099    -  CDS            lacI: lac repressor; lacI; The lac repressor binds to the lac operator to inhibit transcription in E. coli. This inhibition can be relieved by adding lactose or isopropyl-β-D-thiogalactopyranoside (IPTG).
   5100..5177    -  promoter       lacI promoter: lacI
   5185..8       -  CDS            TcR (fragment) (across the origin): tetracycline efflux protein; tet; confers resistance to tetracycline
