[The description below was written by a language model from this plasmid's Addgene catalogue record and pLannotate feature annotations shown in this document.]
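Description:
pNIC-NHSTIIT-GG is an empty bacterial expression backbone derived from pNIC28a (a pET-style vector), intended for cloning a target gene so that the encoded protein carries an N-terminal His6 and Twin-Strep tag followed by a TEV protease cleavage site. The "GG" in its name and the associated publication indicate that it belongs to a set of Golden Gate-compatible vectors for recombinant protein production in Escherichia coli. No insert is present. The plasmid is about 5.5 kb and is selected with kanamycin through an aph(3')-Ia KanR gene. It replicates from a ColE1/pBR322-type origin accompanied by rop and the bom region, which fits its listing as low copy. An f1 origin is also present, along with residual tetracycline-resistance fragments that are backbone remnants rather than functional markers.

Expression is driven by a T7 promoter with an adjacent lac operator and the strong T7 gene 10 ribosome binding site, and it ends at a T7 terminator. The plasmid-borne lacI gene, under its own promoter, supplies repressor. Transcription is therefore held off until IPTG induction in a host that provides T7 RNA polymerase. The automated annotation leaves the stretch between the RBS and the terminator largely unlabelled. It does not mark the Twin-Strep tag, the TEV site or the Golden Gate cloning sites, so their exact layout and the type IIS enzyme used are not stated in the record. It does detect a short histidine-tag fragment and a partial match to a T7 gene 10-derived sequence just upstream of the terminator. These may be leftover pET-type downstream sequence, but the record does not explain them. The tag arrangement supports sequential or alternative affinity purification on nickel and Strep-Tactin resins, followed by tag removal with TEV protease.
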