Addgene plasmid #215789: pNIC-NHSTIIT-GG
Purpose: (Empty Backbone) Cloning of target gene with N terminal His6 Twin Strep tag and TEV cleavage
Depositing lab: ASAP Discovery & Frank von Delft. Depositing organization: University of Oxford. Publication: A selection of Golden Gate vectors to simplify recombinant protein production in Escherichia coli. Fairhead M, Koekemoer L, Williams E, von Delft F. bioRxiv 2024.02.13.579886 10.1101/2024.02.13.579886.
Backbone
  Vector backbone: pNIC28a
  Backbone manufacturer: Novagen
  Vector type: Bacterial Expression
Growth in bacteria
  Bacterial resistance: Kanamycin, 50 μg/mL
  Growth temperature: 37°C
  Growth strain: DH5alpha
  Copy number: Low Copy
Gene/Insert
  Gene/Insert name: None
Depositor comments: Please visit https://doi.org/10.1101/2024.02.13.579886 for bioRxiv preprint.
How to cite: pNIC-NHSTIIT-GG was a gift from ASAP Discovery & Frank von Delft (Addgene plasmid # 215789 ; http://n2t.net/addgene:215789 ; RRID:Addgene_215789)
